Addgene plasmid #236734: pLenti_DualsgRNA_TIMM23_ER-dAPEX-BFP2
Purpose: Dual sgRNA targeting TIMM23 expressing dAPEX-BFP targeting to ER
Depositing lab: Derek Narendra. Depositing organization: National Institute of Neurological Disorders and Strokes (NINDS). Publication: A unified mechanism for mitochondrial damage sensing in PINK1-Parkin-mediated mitophagy. Thayer JA, Petersen JD, Huang X, Gruel Budet LM, Hawrot J, Ramos DM, Sekine S, Li Y, Ward ME, Narendra DP. EMBO J. 2025 Nov 20. doi: 10.1038/s44318-025-00604-z. PubMed 41266657.
Backbone
  Vector backbone: pLenti_DualsgRNA_TIMM23_Puro_T2A_BFP2
  Backbone manufacturer: Derek Narendra, Addgene plasmid #236731
  Modifications to backbone: pLenti_DualsgRNA_TIMM23_Puro_T2A_BFP2 was cut with EcoRI and NheI then NEBuilder reaction was done with dAPEX-BFP2 insert.
  Vector type: Lentiviral, CRISPR
Growth in bacteria
  Bacterial resistance: Ampicillin, 100 μg/mL
  Growth temperature: 37°C
  Growth strain: NEB Stable
  Copy number: Unknown
Gene/Insert
  Gene/Insert name: TIMM23
  gRNA/shRNA sequence: GTTGAGGAGTAACGGCCCAG, GGAAGGTCAGCGTGTGAAGT
  Species: H. sapiens (human)
  Entrez Gene: TIMM23 (a.k.a. TIM23)
Terms and licenses: Academic/Nonprofit Terms; Industry Terms: Not Available to Industry
Depositor comments: Please visit https://doi.org/10.1101/2025.02.19.639160 for bioRxiv preprint.
How to cite: pLenti_DualsgRNA_TIMM23_ER-dAPEX-BFP2 was a gift from Derek Narendra (Addgene plasmid # 236734 ; http://n2t.net/addgene:236734 ; RRID:Addgene_236734)
