[The description below was written by a language model from this plasmid's Addgene catalogue record and pLannotate feature annotations shown in this document.]
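Description:
pLenti_DualsgRNA_TIMM23_ER-dAPEX-BFP2 is a 10,158-nt lentiviral CRISPR plasmid that pairs two guide RNAs against human TIMM23 (a core subunit of the mitochondrial inner membrane translocase) with an ER-targeted peroxidase–fluorescent protein reporter. It was made from the related pLenti_DualsgRNA_TIMM23_Puro_T2A_BFP2 vector by cutting with EcoRI and NheI and assembling in the dAPEX-BFP2 insert. This appears to replace the puromycin-T2A-BFP2 cassette, and no mammalian drug marker is annotated. In bacteria it is maintained through a high-copy ColE1/pUC-type origin and selected with ampicillin (AmpR).

The viral portion has an HIV-1-based layout. A CMV enhancer/promoter is fused to a truncated 5' LTR to drive genomic RNA, followed by the Ψ packaging signal with gag fragment, RRE and cPPT/CTS, then a WPRE and a downstream truncated LTR. On the guide side, the annotation identifies one human U6 promoter and one S. pyogenes scaffold fragment. About 700 nt between this scaffold and the EF-1α promoter is unannotated and presumably holds the second sgRNA cassette, but its promoter is not stated in the record. No Cas9 is encoded, so the nuclease or effector must be supplied separately.

The EF-1α promoter drives an Igκ leader signal peptide fused to APEX2 and mTagBFP2, which directs the fusion into the secretory pathway. The record describes it as ER-targeted, though no retention motif is annotated and the "dAPEX" designation is not explained. Two loxP sites flank a region spanning the sgRNA and reporter cassettes, which would in principle allow Cre-mediated excision. The blue fluorescence marks transduced cells, while the APEX2 peroxidase moiety is a tag normally used for electron microscopy contrast or proximity labelling. The associated work concerns mitochondrial damage sensing in PINK1-Parkin mitophagy.
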