Features (pLannotate 1.2.2; 25 found; start..end, strand, type, name):
    231..264     -  protein_bind   loxP: Cre-mediated recombination occurs in the 8-bp core sequence (GCATACAT). Cre recombinase
    517..634     -  misc_feature   cPPT/CTS: central polypurine tract and central termination sequence of HIV-1
    684..784     -  CDS            Rev (fragment): human immunodeficiency virus 1 (HIV-1) Rev protein; rev; enhances nuclear export of unspliced and incompletely spliced viral mRNAs
   1161..1394    -  misc_feature   RRE: The Rev response element (RRE) of HIV-1 allows for Rev-dependent mRNA export from the nucleus to the cytoplasm.
   1569..1907    -  CDS            HIV-1 gag (fragment): gag protein from human immunodeficiency virus 1; gag
   1891..2016    -  misc_feature   HIV-1 Ψ: packaging signal of human immunodeficiency virus type 1
   2063..2243    -  LTR            5' LTR (truncated): truncated 5' long terminal repeat (LTR) from HIV-1
   2261..2460    -  promoter       CMV promoter: human cytomegalovirus (CMV) immediate early promoter
   2461..2840    -  enhancer       CMV enhancer: human cytomegalovirus immediate early enhancer
   2995..3047    +  misc_feature   bom (fragment): basis of mobility region from pBR322
   3106..3210    +  promoter       AmpR promoter: bla
   3211..4071    +  CDS            AmpR: β-lactamase; bla; confers resistance to ampicillin, carbenicillin, and related antibiotics
   4242..4830    +  rep_origin     ori: high-copy-number ColE1/pMB1/pBR322/pUC origin of replication
   4892..5072    -  LTR            5' LTR (truncated): truncated 5' long terminal repeat (LTR) from HIV-1
   5079..5579    -  CDS            nef (fragment): NEF_HV1LA - Experimental evidence at protein level: Swiss-Prot protein existence level 1. Extracellular Nef protein targets CD4(+) T-lymphocytes for apoptosis by interacting with CXCR4 surface receptors. From Human immunodeficiency virus type 1 group M subtype B (isolate Lai) (HIV-1).
   5581..5600    -  misc_feature   MCS (fragment): pBluescript multiple cloning site
   5601..6189    -  misc_feature   WPRE: woodchuck hepatitis virus posttranscriptional regulatory element
   6189..6212    -  misc_feature   MCS (fragment): pBluescript multiple cloning site
   6245..6278    -  protein_bind   loxP: Cre-mediated recombination occurs in the 8-bp core sequence (GCATACAT). Cre recombinase
   6313..7023    -  CDS            mTagBFP2: mTagBFP2 is a basic (constitutively fluorescent) blue fluorescent protein published in 2011, derived from Entacmaea quadricolor. It is reported to be a very rapidly-maturing monomer with very low acid sensitivity.
   7078..7824    -  CDS            APEX2: soybean ascorbate peroxidase, engineered to serve as a monomeric tag for electron microscopy and live-cell proteomics (Lam et al., 2015) more active than the original APEX due to the A134P mutation
   7825..7887    -  sig_peptide    Igκ leader: leader sequence from mouse immunoglobulin κ light chain
   7900..9071    -  promoter       EF-1α promoter: strong constitutive promoter for human elongation factor EF-1α
   9786..9853    -  misc_RNA       tracrRNA (fragment): trans-activating CRISPR RNA for the Streptococcus pyogenes CRISPR/Cas9 system
   9903..10140   -  promoter       U6 promoter: RNA polymerase III promoter for human U6 snRNA
>Addgene plasmid #236734 | pLenti_DualsgRNA_TIMM23_ER-dAPEX-BFP2 | addgene full sequence | sequence record 484676 | Addgene NGS Result
GCGCGCCATAGCTGAGTGTAGATTCGAGCAAAAAAAGCACCCGACTCGGGTGCCACTTTTTCAAGTTGTA
AACGGACTAGCCTTATTTCAACTTGCTATGCACTCTTGTGCTTAGCTCTGAAACCTGGGCCGTTACTCCT
CAACCAACAAGGTGGTTCTCCAAGGGATACTTATAGTCTCAAAACACACAATTACTTTACAGTTAGGGTG
AGTTTCCTTTTGTGCTGTTTATAACTTCGTATAATGTATGCTATACGAAGTTATAGAAATCCAAGCCTAT
CATGTAAAATGTAGCTAGTATTAAAAAGAACAGATTATCTGTCTTTTATCGCACATTAAGCCTCTATAGT
TACTAGGAAATATTATATGCAAATTAACCGGGGCAGGGGAGTAGCCGAGCTTCTCCCACAAGTCCGTGCG
AGGGGGCCGGCGCGGGCCTAGAGATGGCGCGTCGGATCTCTAGAGCGGGCCCGGTACTAACCAAACTGGA
TCTCTGCTGTCCCTGTAATAAACCCGAAAATTTTGAATTTTTGTAATTTGTTTTTGTAATTCTTTAGTTT
GTATGTCTGTTGCTATTATGTCTACTATTCTTTCCCCTGCACTGTACCCCCCAATCCCCCCTTTTCTTTT
AAAATTGTGGATGAATACTGCCATTTGTCTGCAGAATTGGCGCACGCAGTGCCGATCCGTTCACTAATCG
AATGGATCTGTCTCTGTCTCTCTCTCCACCTTCTTCTTCTATTCCTTCGGGCCTGTCGGGTCCCCTCGGG
GTTGGGAGGTGGGTCTGAAACGATAATGGTGAATATCCCTGCCTAACTCTATTCACTATAGAAAGTACAG
CAAAAACTATTCTTAAACCTACCAAGCCTCCTACTATCATTATGAATAATTTTATATACCACAGCCAATT
TGTTATGTTAAACCAATTCCACAAACTTGCCCATTTATCTAATTCCAATAATTCTTGTTCATTCTTTTCT
TGCTGGTTTTGCGATTCTTCAATTAAGGAGTGTATTAAGCTTGTGTAATTGTTAATTTCTCTGTCCCACT
CCATCCAGGTCGTGTGATTCCAAATCTGTTCCAGAGATTTATTACTCCAACTAGCATTCCAAGGCACAGC
AGTGGTGCAAATGAGTTTTCCAGAGCAACCCCAAATCCCCAGGAGCTGTTGATCCTTTAGGTATCTTTCC
ACAGCCAGGATTCTTGCCTGGAGCTGCTTGATGCCCCAGACTGTGAGTTGCAACAGATGCTGTTGCGCCT
CAATAGCCCTCAGCAAATTGTTCTGCTGCTGCACTATACCAGACAATAATTGTCTGGCCTGTACCGTCAG
CGTCATTGACGCTGCGCCCATAGTGCTTCCTGCTGCTCCCAAGAACCCAAGGAACAAAGCTCCTATTCCC
ACTGCTCTTTTTTCTCTCTGCACCACTCTTCTCTTTGCCTTGGTGGGTGCTACTCCTAATGGTTCAATTT
TTACTACTTTATATTTATATAATTCACTTCTCCAATTGTCCCTCATATCTCCTCCTCCAGGTCTGAAGAT
CAGCGGCCGGCCGCTTGCTGTGCGGTGGTCTTACTTTTGTTTTGCTCTTCCTCTATCTTGTCTAAAGCTT
CCTTGGTGTCTTTTATCTCTATCCTTTGATGCACACAATAGAGGGTTGCTACTGTATTATATAATGATCT
AAGTTCTTCTGATCCTGTCTGAAGGGATGGTTGTAGCTGTCCCAGTATTTGTCTACAGCCTTCTGATGTT
TCTAACAGGCCAGGATTAACTGCGAATCGTTCTAGCTCCCTGCTTGCCCATACTATATGTTTTAATTTAT
ATTTTTTCTTTCCCCCTGGCCTTAACCGAATTTTTTCCCATCGCGATCTAATTCTCCCCCGCTTAATACT
GACGCTCTCGCACCCATCTCTCTCCTTCTAGCCTCCGCTAGTCAAAATTTTTGGCGTACTCACCAGTCGC
CGCCCCTCGCCTCTTGCCGTGCGCGCTTCAGCAAGCCGAGTCCTGCGTCGAGAGAGCTCCTCTGGTTTCC
CTTTCGCTTTCAAGTCCCTGTTCGGGCGCCACTGCTAGAGATTTTCCACACTGACTAAAAGGGTCTGAGG
GATCTCTAGTTACCAGAGTCACACAACAGACGGGCACACACTACTTGAAGCACTCAAGGCAAGCTTTATT
GAGGCTTAAGCAGTGGGTTCCCTAGTTAGCCAGAGAGCTCCCAGGCTCAGATCTGGTCTAACCAGAGAGA
CCCAGTACAGGCAAAACGCGCTGCTTATATAGACCTCCCACCGTACACGCCTACCGCCCATTTGCGTCAA
TGGGGCGGAGTTGTTACGACATTTTGGAAAGTCCCGTTGATTTTGGTGCCAAAACAAACTCCCATTGACG
TCAATGGGGTGGAGACTTGGAAATCCCCGTGAGTCAAACCGCTATCCACGCCCATTGATGTACTGCCAAA
ACCGCATCACCATGGTAATAGCGATGACTAATACGTAGATGTACTGCCAAGTAGGAAAGTCCCATAAGGT
CATGTACTGGGCATAATGCCAGGCGGGCCATTTACCGTCATTGACGTCAATAGGGGGCGTACTTGGCATA
TGATACACTTGATGTACTGCCAAGTGGGCAGTTTACCGTAAATACTCCACCCATTGACGTCAATGGAAAG
TCCCTATTGGCGTTACTATGGGAACATACGTCATTATTGACGTCAATGGGCGGGGGTCGTTGGGCGGTCA
GCCAGGCGGGCCATTTACCGTAAGTTATGTAACGCGGAACTCCATATATGGGCTATGAACTAATGACCCC
GTAATTGATTACTATTAATAACTAGTCAATAATCAATGTCAACGCGTATATCTGGCCCGTACATCGCGAA
GCAGCGCAAAACGCCTAACCCTAAGCAGATTCTTCATGCAATTGTCGGTCAAGCCTTGCCTTGTTGTAGC
TTAAATTTTGCTCGCGCACTACTCAGCGACCTCCAACACACAAGCAGGGAGCAGATACTGGCTTAACTAT
GCGGCATCAGAGCAGATTGTACTGAGAGTGCACCATAGGGGATCGGGAGATCTCCCGATCCGTCGACGTC
AGGTGGCACTTTTCGGGGAAATGTGCGCGGAACCCCTATTTGTTTATTTTTCTAAATACATTCAAATATG
TATCCGCTCATGAGACAATAACCCTGATAAATGCTTCAATAATATTGAAAAAGGAAGAGTATGAGTATTC
AACATTTCCGTGTCGCCCTTATTCCCTTTTTTGCGGCATTTTGCCTTCCTGTTTTTGCTCACCCAGAAAC
GCTGGTGAAAGTAAAAGATGCTGAAGATCAGTTGGGTGCACGAGTGGGTTACATCGAACTGGATCTCAAC
AGCGGTAAGATCCTTGAGAGTTTTCGCCCCGAAGAACGTTTTCCAATGATGAGCACTTTTAAAGTTCTGC
TATGTGGCGCGGTATTATCCCGTATTGACGCCGGGCAAGAGCAACTCGGTCGCCGCATACACTATTCTCA
GAATGACTTGGTTGAGTACTCACCAGTCACAGAAAAGCATCTTACGGATGGCATGACAGTAAGAGAATTA
TGCAGTGCTGCCATAACCATGAGTGATAACACTGCGGCCAACTTACTTCTGACAACGATCGGAGGACCGA
AGGAGCTAACCGCTTTTTTGCACAACATGGGGGATCATGTAACTCGCCTTGATCGTTGGGAACCGGAGCT
GAATGAAGCCATACCAAACGACGAGCGTGACACCACGATGCCTGTAGCAATGGCAACAACGTTGCGCAAA
CTATTAACTGGCGAACTACTTACTCTAGCTTCCCGGCAACAATTAATAGACTGGATGGAGGCGGATAAAG
TTGCAGGACCACTTCTGCGCTCGGCCCTTCCGGCTGGCTGGTTTATTGCTGATAAATCTGGAGCCGGTGA
GCGTGGGTCTCGCGGTATCATTGCAGCACTGGGGCCAGATGGTAAGCCCTCCCGTATCGTAGTTATCTAC
ACGACGGGGAGTCAGGCAACTATGGATGAACGAAATAGACAGATCGCTGAGATAGGTGCCTCACTGATTA
AGCATTGGTAACTGTCAGACCAAGTTTACTCATATATACTTTAGATTGATTTAAAACTTCATTTTTAATT
TAAAAGGATCTAGGTGAAGATCCTTTTTGATAATCTCATGACCAAAATCCCTTAACGTGAGTTTTCGTTC
CACTGAGCGTCAGACCCCGTAGAAAAGATCAAAGGATCTTCTTGAGATCCTTTTTTTCTGCGCGTAATCT
GCTGCTTGCAAACAAAAAAACCACCGCTACCAGCGGTGGTTTGTTTGCCGGATCAAGAGCTACCAACTCT
TTTTCCGAAGGTAACTGGCTTCAGCAGAGCGCAGATACCAAATACTGTTCTTCTAGTGTAGCCGTAGTTA
GGCCACCACTTCAAGAACTCTGTAGCACCGCCTACATACCTCGCTCTGCTAATCCTGTTACCAGTGGCTG
CTGCCAGTGGCGATAAGTCGTGTCTTACCGGGTTGGACTCAAGACGATAGTTACCGGATAAGGCGCAGCG
GTCGGGCTGAACGGGGGGTTCGTGCACACAGCCCAGCTTGGAGCGAACGACCTACACCGAACTGAGATAC
CTACAGCGTGAGCTATGAGAAAGCGCCACGCTTCCCGAAGGGAGAAAGGCGGACAGGTATCCGGTAAGCG
GCAGGGTCGGAACAGGAGAGCGCACGAGGGAGCTTCCAGGGGGAAACGCCTGGTATCTTTATAGTCCTGT
CGGGTTTCGCCACCTCTGACTTGAGCGTCGATTTTTGTGATGCTCGTCAGGGGGGCGGAGCCTATGGAAA
AACGCCAGCAACGCGGCCTTTTTACGGTTCCTGGCCTTTTGCTGGCCTTTTGCTCACATGCTGCTAGAGA
TTTTCCACACTGACTAAAAGGGTCTGAGGGATCTCTAGTTACCAGAGTCACACAACAGACGGGCACACAC
TACTTGAAGCACTCAAGGCAAGCTTTATTGAGGCTTAAGCAGTGGGTTCCCTAGTTAGCCAGAGAGCTCC
CAGGCTCAGATCTGGTCTAACCAGAGAGACCCAGTACAGTCCGGATGCAGCTCTCGGGCCATGTGATGAA
ATGCTAGGCGGCTGTCAAACCTCCACTCTAATACTTCTCTCTCCGGGTCATCCATCCCATGCAGGCTCAC
AGGGTGTAACAAGCGGGTGTTCTCTCCTTCATTGGCTTCTTCTACCTTCTCTTGCTCAACTGGTACTAGC
TTGTAGCACCATCCAAAGGTCAGTGGATATCTGATCCCTGGCCCTGGTGTGTAGTTCTGCCAATCAGGGA
AGTAGCCTTGTGTGTGGTAGATCCACAGATCAAGGATATCTTGTCTTCGTTGGGAGTGAATTAGCCCTTC
CAGTCCCCCCTTTTCTTTTAAAAAGTGGCTAAGATCTACAGCTGCCTTGTAAGTCATTGGTCTTAAAGGT
ACCTGAGGTGTGACTGGAAAACCCACCTCCTCCTCCTCTTGTGCTTCTAGCCAGGCACAATCAGCATTGG
TAGCTGCTGTATTGCTACTTGTGATTGCTCCATGTTTTTCTAGGTCTCGATCGAGGTCGACGGTATCGAT
GCGGGGAGGCGGCCCAAAGGGAGATCCGACTCGTCTGAGGGCGAAGGCGAAGACGCGGAAGAGGCCGCAG
AGCCGGCAGCAGGCCGCGGGAAGGAAGGTCCGCTGGATTGAGGGCCGAAGGGACGTAGCAGAAGGACGTC
CCGCGCAGAATCCAGGTGGCAACACAGGCGAGCAGCCAAGGAAAGGACGATGATTTCCCCGACAACACCA
CGGAATTGTCAGTGCCCAACAGCCGAGCCCCTGTCCAGCAGCGGGCAAGGCAGGCGGCGATGAGTTCCGC
CGTGGCAATAGGGAGGGGGAAAGCGAAAGTCCCGGAAAGGAGCTGACAGGTGGTGGCAATGCCCCAACCA
GTGGGGGTTGCGTCAGCAAACACAGTGCACACCACGCCACGTTGCCTGACAACGGGCCACAACTCCTCAT
AAAGAGACAGCAACCAGGATTTATACAAGGAGGAGAAAATGAAAGCCATACGGGAAGCAATAGCATGATA
CAAAGGCATTAAAGCAGCGTATCCACATAGCGTAAAAGGAGCAACATAGTTAAGAATACCAGTCAATCTT
TCACAAATTTTGTAATCCAGAGGTTGATTATCGATAAGCTTGATATCGAATTGTACCTAGTGGAACCGGA
ACCCTTAAACATGTATAACTTCGTATAATGTATGCTATACGAAGTTATTAGGTCCCTCGACGAATTCTTA
CAGCTCGTCCTTATTAAGCTTGTGCCCCAGTTTGCTAGGGAGGTCGCAGTATCTGGCCACTGCCACCTCG
TGCTGCTCGACGTAGGTCTCGTTGTTGGCCTCCTTGATTCTTTCCAGTCTGTAGTCCACATAGTAGACGC
CAGGCATCTTGAGGTTCTTAGCGGGTTTCTTGGATCTATATGTGGTCTTGGCGTTTGCGATCAGATGGCT
CCCGCCCACGAGCTTCAGGGCCATGTCGTTTCTGCCTTCCAGGCCGCCGTCAGCGGGGTACAGCGTCTCG
GTGAAGGCCTCCCAGCCGAGTGTTTTCTTCTGCATCACAGGGCCGTTGGATGTGAAGTTCACCCCTCTGA
TCTTGACGTTGTAGATGAGGCAGCCGTCCTGGAGGCTGGTGTCCTGGGTAGCGGTCAGCACGCCCCCGTC
TTCGTATGTGGTGACTCTCTCCCATGTGAAGCCCTCAGGGAAGGACTGCTTGAAGAAGTCGGGGATGCCC
TGGGTGTGGTTGATGAAGGTCTTGCTGCCGTAGAGGAAGCTAGTAGCCAGGATGTCGAAGGCGAAGGGGA
GAGGGCCGCCCTCGACCACCTTGATTCTCATGGTCTGGGTGCCCTCGTAGGGCTTGCCTTCGCCCTCGGA
TGTGCACTTGAAGTGATGGTTGTCCACGGTGCCCTCCATGTACAGCTTCATGTGCATGTTCTCCTTAATC
AGCTCTTCGCCCTTAGACACCATGCCACCGCCACCACTACCACCACCACCACTGCTGCTACTACGGCTGC
TACCGCCGGCATCAGCAAACCCAAGCTCGGAAAGCTTTTGGTGAGCCTCAGCGTAATCAGCAAAGAAGGC
ATCTTCGTCCGCTGCATATTTATCAACGAGAGGGCGGAATACAGGGTCAGACAAAAGAGCCTTGTCAGAA
GGTAGCTGAAGGAGACCTTCCTTCTCACCACTCAACAACTCCGTGAAGTATGAGTTGTCGAAAATAAGAG
GATTAGAGGTCCAGGGACCCTCAAATCCAGAACGCTCCTTGTGTGCAGCTCCAATAGTGTGACCCCCAGA
TAGAGCAACGATATCTTGGTCAGTAAGCCCCATAGCTTTGCCAAACACATCTCTCAAATGGTCAGAACCC
TTAGTGGGATCGGGCAAGCGACCCTCTGGTGGTGGCTCAGGCTTGTCCTCTCTTCCAGGGTGGAATGGAA
CTTCAGGTCCACCCGTGACCTCAACGGCAACAACGCCAGCCAACTGGTAGAAATCGGCGTAGCTCAAAAT
AGGGAACTCCGCCTTGAGTGGCTCCAAAAGCCTAACAGCGATGTCAAGACCGTTGTTAGCGCTGTGAGCC
AGTTCGGCAGGGTGCTTGATGGTTCCGAAGGGTCCACCGGTCTTCGTGCCCTTGTCAAAGGTTCCAGCAG
AGTGGAATGCCAAACGGAGCATTAGAGGAGCGCATCTCTTCTCAGCGATGAAGCCTCTGAGCTTCTTCTT
CGCCTTCTCAACGGCCTTCTGGTAATCAGCACTCACAGTTGGGTAAGACTTTCCGTCACCAGTGGAACCT
GGAACCCAGAGCAGCAGTACCCATAGCAGGAGTGTGTCTGTCTCCATGGTGGCGCTAGCTCACGACACCT
GAAATGGAAGAAAAAAACTTTGAACCACTGTCTGAGGCTTGAGAATGAACCAAGATCCAAACTCAAAAAG
GGCAAATTCCAAGGAGAATTACATCAAGTGCCAAGCTGGCCTAACTTCAGTCTCCACCCACTCAGTGTGG
GGAAACTCCATCGCATAAAACCCCTCCCCCCAACCTAAAGACGACGTACTCCAAAAGCGCGAGAACTAAT
CGAGGTGCCTGGACGGCGCCCGGTACTCCGTGGAGTCACATGAAGCGACGGCTGAGGACGGAAAGGCCCT
TTTCCTTTGTGTGGGTGACTCACCCGCCCGCTCTCCCGAGCGCCGCGTCCTCCATTTTGAGCTCCCTGCA
GCAGGGCCGGGAAGCGGCCATCTTTCCGCTCACGCAACTGGTGCCGACCGGGCCAGCCTTGCCGCCCAGG
GCGGGGCGATACACGGCGGCGCGAGGCCAGGCACCAGAGCAGGCCGGCCAGCTTGAGACTACCCCCGTCC
GATTCTCGGTGGCCGCGCTCGCAGGCCCCGCCTCGCCGAACATGTGCGCTGGGACGCACGGGCCCCGTCG
CCGCCCGCGGCCCCAAAAACCGAAATACCAGTGTGCAGATCTTGGCCCGCATTTACAAGACTATCTTGCC
AGAAAAAAAGCGTCGCAGCAGGTCATCAAAAATTTTAAATGGCTAGAGACTTATCGAAAGCAGCGAGACA
GGCGCGAAGGTGCCACCAGATTCGCACGCGGCGGCCCCAGCGCCCAGGCCAGGCCTCAACTCAAGCACGA
GGCGAAGGGGCTCCTTAAGCGCAAGGCCTCGAACTCTCCCACCCACTTCCAACCCGAAGCTCGGGATCAA
GAATCACGTACTGCAGCCAGGTGGAAGTAATTCAAGGCACGCAAGGGCCATAACCCGTAAAGAGGCCAGG
CCCGCGGGAACCACACACGGCACTTACCTGTGTTCTGGCGGCAAACCCGTTGCGAAAAAGAACGTTCACG
GCGACTACTGCACTTATATACGGTTCTCCCCCACCCTCGGGAAAAAGGCGGAGCCAGTACACGACATCAC
TTTCCCAGTTTACCCCGCGCCACCTTCTCTAGGCACCGGTTCAATTGCCGACCCCTCCCCCCAACTTCTC
GGGGACTGTGGGCGATGTGCGCTCTGCCCACTGACGGGCACATGCATCTCCGCGCCTACAGCTCAAGCCA
CATCCGAAGGGGGAGGGAGCCGGGAGCTGCGCGCGGGGCCGCCGGGGGGAGGGGTGGCACCGCCCACGCC
GGGCGGCCACGAAGGGCGGGGCAGCGGGCGCGCGCCCGGCGGGGGGAGGGGCCGCGCGCCGCGCCCGCTG
GGAATTGGGGCCCTAGGGGGAGGGCGGAGGCGCCGACGACCGCGGCACTTACCGTTCGCGGCGTGGCGCC
CGGTGGTCCCCAAGGGGAGGGAAGGGGGAGGCGGGGCGAGGACAGTGACCGGAGTCTCCTCAGCGGTGGC
TTTTCTGCTTGGCAGCCTCAGCGGCTGGCGCCAAAACCGGACTCCGCCCACTTCCTCGCCCCTGCGGTGC
GAGGGTGTGGAATCCTCCAGACGCTGGGGGAGGGGGAGTTGGGAGCTTAAAAACTAGTACCCCTTTGGGA
CCACTTTCAGCAGCGAACTCTCCTGTACACCAGGGGTCAGTTCCACAGACGCGGGCCAGGGGTGGGTCAT
TGCGGCGTGAACAATAATTTGACTAGAAGTTGATTCGGGTGTTTCCGGAAGGGGCCGAGTCAATCCGCCG
AGTTGGGGCACGGAAAACAAAAAGGGAAGGCTACTAAGATTTTTCTGGCGGGGGTTATCATTGGCGTAAC
TGCAGGGACCACCTCCCGGCGGCCGCCTAATGGATCCTAGTACTCGAGAAAAAAAGCACCGACTCGGTGC
CACTTTTTCAAGTTGATAACGGACTAGCCTTATTTAAACTTGCTATGCTGTTTCCAGCTTAGCTCTTAAA
CACTTCACACGCTGACCTTCCCATGTTTCTGGCTTTCCACAAGATATATAAAGCCAAGAAATCGAAATAC
TTTCAAGTTACGGTAAGCATATGATAGTCCATTTTAAAACATAATTTTAAAACTGCAAACTACCCAAGAA
ATTATTACTTTCTACGTCACGTATTTTGTACTAATATCTTTGTGTTTACAGTCAAATTAATTCCAATTAT
CTCTCTAACAGCCTTGTATCGTATATGCAAATATGAAGGAATCATGGGAAATAGGCCCTCTTCCTGCCCG
ACCTTGGG
