>Addgene plasmid #236734 | pLenti_DualsgRNA_TIMM23_ER-dAPEX-BFP2 | depositor partial sequence | sequence record 475639 | dAPEX-BFP2 insert sequence
TCCATTTCAGGTGTCGTGAGCTAGCGCCACCATGGAGACAGACACACTCCTGCTATGGGTACTGCTGCTC
TGGGTTCCAGGTTCCACTGGTGACGGAAAGTCTTACCCAACTGTGAGTGCTGATTACCAGAAGGCCGTTG
AGAAGGCGAAGAAGAAGCTCAGAGGCTTCATCGCTGAGAAGAGATGCGCTCCTCTAATGCTCCGTTTGGC
ATTCCACTCTGCTGGAACCTTTGACAAGGGCACGAAGACCGGTGGACCCTTCGGAACCATCAAGCACCCT
GCCGAACTGGCTCACAGCGCTAACAACGGTCTTGACATCGCTGTTAGGCTTTTGGAGCCACTCAAGGCGG
AGTTCCCTATTTTGAGCTACGCCGATTTCTACCAGTTGGCTGGCGTTGTTGCCGTTGAGGTCACGGGTGG
ACCTGAAGTTCCATTCCACCCTGGAAGAGAGGACAAGCCTGAGCCACCACCAGAGGGTCGCTTGCCCGAT
CCCACTAAGGGTTCTGACCATTTGAGAGATGTGTTTGGCAAAGCTATGGGGCTTACTGACCAAGATATCG
TTGCTCTATCTGGGGGTCACACTATTGGAGCTGCACACAAGGAGCGTTCTGGATTTGAGGGTCCCTGGAC
CTCTAATCCTCTTATTTTCGACAACTCATACTTCACGGAGTTGTTGAGTGGTGAGAAGGAAGGTCTCCTT
CAGCTACCTTCTGACAAGGCTCTTTTGTCTGACCCTGTATTCCGCCCTCTCGTTGATAAATATGCAGCGG
ACGAAGATGCCTTCTTTGCTGATTACGCTGAGGCTCACCAAAAGCTTTCCGAGCTTGGGTTTGCTGATGC
CGGCGGTAGCAGCCGTAGTAGCAGCAGTGGTGGTGGTGGTAGTGGTGGCGGTGGCATGGTGTCTAAGGGC
GAAGAGCTGATTAAGGAGAACATGCACATGAAGCTGTACATGGAGGGCACCGTGGACAACCATCACTTCA
AGTGCACATCCGAGGGCGAAGGCAAGCCCTACGAGGGCACCCAGACCATGAGAATCAAGGTGGTCGAGGG
CGGCCCTCTCCCCTTCGCCTTCGACATCCTGGCTACTAGCTTCCTCTACGGCAGCAAGACCTTCATCAAC
CACACCCAGGGCATCCCCGACTTCTTCAAGCAGTCCTTCCCTGAGGGCTTCACATGGGAGAGAGTCACCA
CATACGAAGACGGGGGCGTGCTGACCGCTACCCAGGACACCAGCCTCCAGGACGGCTGCCTCATCTACAA
CGTCAAGATCAGAGGGGTGAACTTCACATCCAACGGCCCTGTGATGCAGAAGAAAACACTCGGCTGGGAG
GCCTTCACCGAGACGCTGTACCCCGCTGACGGCGGCCTGGAAGGCAGAAACGACATGGCCCTGAAGCTCG
TGGGCGGGAGCCATCTGATCGCAAACGCCAAGACCACATATAGATCCAAGAAACCCGCTAAGAACCTCAA
GATGCCTGGCGTCTACTATGTGGACTACAGACTGGAAAGAATCAAGGAGGCCAACAACGAGACCTACGTC
GAGCAGCACGAGGTGGCAGTGGCCAGATACTGCGACCTCCCTAGCAAACTGGGGCACAAGCTTAATAAGG
ACGAGCTGTAAGAATTCGTCGAGGGACCTAATAACT
